>Addgene plasmid #24538 | pECFP-DEVG-Venus | addgene partial sequence | sequence record 30919 | 24538 with SV40pA-R
AGCTGCATAACAGTTAACAACAACAATTGCATTCATTTTATGTTTCAGGTTCAGGGGGAGGTGTGGGAGG
TTTTTTAAAGCAAGTAAAACCTCTACAAATGTGGTATGGCTGATTATGATCAGTTATCTAGAGGCTCGAG
AGGCCTTGAATTCTTACTTGTACAGCTCGTCCATGCCGAGAGTGATCCCGGCGGCGGTCACGAACTCCAG
CAGGACCATGTGATCGCGCTTCTCGTTGGGGTCTTTGCTCAGGGCGGACTGGTAGCTCAGGTAGTGGTTG
TCGGGCAGCAGCACGGGGCCGTCGCCGATGGGGGTGTTCTGCTGGTAGTGGTCGGCGAGCTGCACGCCGC
CGTCCTCGATGTTGTGGCGGATCTTGAAGTTGGCCTTGATGCCGTTCTTCTGCTTGTCGGCGGTGATATA
GACGTTGTGGCTGTTGTAGTTGTACTCCAGCTTGTGCCCCAGGATGTTGCCGTCCTCCTTGAAGTCGATG
CCCTTCAGCTCGATGCGGTTCACCAGGGTGTCGCCCTCGAACTTCACCTCGGCGCGGGTCTTGTAGTTGC
CGTCGTCCTTGAAGAAGATGGTGCGCTCCTGGACGTAGCCTTCGGGCATGGCGGACTTGAAGAAGTCGTG
CTGCTTCATGTGGTCGGGGTAGCGGGCGAAGCACTGCAGGCCGTAGCCCAGGGTGGTCACGAGGGTGGGC
CAGGGCACGGGCAGCTTGCCGGTGGTGCAGATCAGCTTCAGGGTCAGCTTGCCGTANGTGGCATCGCCCT
CGCCCTCGCCGGACACGCTGAACTTGTGGCCGTTTACGTCGCCGTCCAGCTCGACCAGGATGGGCACCAC
CCCGGTGAACAGCTCCTCGCCCTTGCTCACCATGGTGGATCCGCTGCCGCTGGTGCCGCCCACCTCGTCG
CCGCTAGATCTGA
