[The description below was written by a language model from this plasmid's Addgene catalogue record.]
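Description:
pECFP-DEVG-Venus is a mammalian expression plasmid built on the Clontech pECFP-C1 backbone. It is maintained as a high-copy plasmid in E. coli under kanamycin selection, and its neomycin resistance marker allows G418 selection of transfected mammalian cells. No feature table accompanies the record, so details such as the origin of replication and polyadenylation signal are not explicitly listed, although the use of an SV40 polyA reverse sequencing primer is consistent with the standard C1-series layout.

The payload is a synthetic fusion protein expressed from the CMV promoter, in which ECFP from the backbone is joined through a short linker to the yellow fluorescent protein Venus. According to the depositor's notes, Venus was ligated between the BamHI and EcoRI sites of pECFP-C1, and the linker was inserted as a BspEI–BamHI fragment between the two fluorophores. The catalogue fields separately give BspEI and XbaI as the intact 5′ and 3′ cloning sites for the roughly 0.8 kb insert. Serine and glycine residues flank the central motif to increase linker flexibility and accessibility.

In the parent reporter the linker carries a DEVDR caspase recognition sequence, so the intact fusion gives FRET between ECFP and Venus, and caspase cleavage separates the fluorophores and abolishes that signal. Here the motif is mutated to DEVG, which prevents caspase cleavage. The construct therefore serves as an uncleavable negative control for the companion pECFP-DEVDR-Venus reporter. It allows changes in FRET signal unrelated to caspase proteolysis to be distinguished from true cleavage in live-cell imaging studies of extrinsic apoptosis.
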