Addgene plasmid #24538: pECFP-DEVG-Venus
Depositing lab: Peter Sorger. Depositing organization: Harvard Medical School. Publication: Modeling a snap-action, variable-delay switch controlling extrinsic cell death. Albeck JG, Burke JM, Spencer SL, Lauffenburger DA, Sorger PK. PLoS Biol. 2008 Dec 2. 6(12):2831-52. 10.1371/journal.pbio.0060299 PubMed 19053173.
Backbone
  Vector backbone: pECFP-C1
  Backbone manufacturer: Clontech
  Backbone size w/o insert (bp): 4731
  Vector type: Mammalian Expression
  Selectable markers: Neomycin (select with G418)
Growth in bacteria
  Bacterial resistance: Kanamycin, 50 μg/mL
  Growth temperature: 37°C
  Growth strain: DH5alpha
  Copy number: High Copy
Gene/Insert
  Gene/Insert name: ECFP-DEVG-Venus (alt name: Uncleavable caspase FRET reporter control)
  Species: Synthetic
  Insert size (bp): 792
  Mutation: DEVDR mutated to DEVG
  Promoter: CMV
  Tag / fusion protein: ECFP; Venus
  Cloning method: Restriction Enzyme; 5′ cloning site BspEI (not destroyed); 3′ cloning site XbaI (not destroyed)
  Sequencing primers: 5′ EGFP-C; 3′ SV40pA-R
Terms and licenses: Academic/Nonprofit Terms; Industry Terms: Not Available to Industry
Depositor comments: DEVG sequence in linker prevents cleavage by caspases as control for pECFP-DEVDR-Venus (Addgene plasmid #24537). constructed by ligating Venus (YFP) between BamHI and EcoRI sites in pECFP-C1 and ligating linkers encoding cleavage sequences as BspEI-BamHI fragments between ECFP and Venus. Multiple serine and glycine residues flanking the cleavage sequences were added to increase linker flexibility and substrate accessibility. See https://www.ncbi.nlm.nih.gov/pubmed/18406323 for more information.
How to cite: pECFP-DEVG-Venus was a gift from Peter Sorger (Addgene plasmid # 24538 ; http://n2t.net/addgene:24538 ; RRID:Addgene_24538)
